>Addgene plasmid #237033 | LgBiT-KRAS(G12D) Vector | addgene full sequence | sequence record 471890 | Addgene NGS Result
AAGACGCGTGACGTCGGCAGTGAAAAAAATGCTTTATTTGTGAAATTTGTGATGCTATTGCTTTATTTGT
AACCATTATAAGCTGCAATAAACAAGTTAACAACAACAATTGCATTCATTTTATGTTTCAGGTTCAGGGG
GAGGTGTGGGAGGTTTTTTAAAGCAAGTAAAACCTCTACAAATGTGGTATGGCTGATTATGATCCGCGGC
CGCAATACGTCGACGTTATCAGCTGACTTCGTACGAGAGCCTAGGTGTTTCTAGAGGATCCCCGGGTACC
GAGCCCGAATTCGTTTAAACTTACATAATTACACACTTTGTCTTTGACTTCTTTTTCTTCTTTTTACCAT
CTTTGCTCATCTTTTCTTTATGTTTTCGAATTTCTCGAACTAATGTATAGAAGGCATCATCAACACCCTG
TCTTGTCTTTGCTGATGTTTCAATAAAAGGAATTCCATAACTTCTTGCTAAGTCCTGAGCCTGTTTTGTG
TCTACTGTTCTAGAAGGCAAATCACATTTATTTCCTACTAGGACCATAGGTACATCTTCAGAGTCCTTAA
CTCTTTTAATTTGTTCTCTATAATGGTGAATATCTTCAAATGATTTAGTATTATTTATGGCAAATACACA
AAGAAAGCCCTCCCCAGTCCTCATGTACTGGTCCCTCATTGCACTGTACTCCTCTTGACCTGCTGTGTCG
AGAATATCCAAGAGACAGGTTTCTCCATCAATTACTACTTGCTTCCTGTAGGAATCCTCTATTGTTGGAT
CATATTCGTCCACAAAATGATTCTGAATTAGCTGTATCGTCAAGGCACTCTTGCCTACGCCGTCAGCTCC
AACTACCACAAGTTTATATTCAGTCATGGCGATCGCACCGCTCGAGCCTCCACCTCCGCTCCCGCCACCA
CCGGAGCTCCCACTGTTGATGGTTACTCGGAACAGCATGGAGCCGTCGGGGGTGATCAGGCGCTCGTCGA
TAATTTTGTTGCCGTTCCACAGGGTCCCTGTTACAGTGATCTTTTTGCCGTCGAACACGGCGATGCCTTC
ATACGGCCGTCCGAAATAGTTCAGCATGTTCGGCGTAACCCCGTCGATTACCAGTGTGCCATAGGGCAGG
ATCACCTTAAAGTGATGATCATCCACAGGGTACACCACCTTAAACACCTCTTCGATCTGGGCCATTTGGT
CGGCGCTCAGACCTTCATACGGGATGATGACATGGATGTCGATCTTCAGGGCATTTTCACCGCTCCGGAC
AATCCTTTGGATCGGAGTTACGGACACGGCGAGATTCTGCAGCAAACTGGACACACCTCCCTGTTCAAGG
ACTTGGTCCAGGTTGTAGGCGGCTGTCTGTTCCCAGTCCCCAACGAAATCTTCGAGTGTGAAGACCATGG
TGAGCGCTAGCTGCAAAAAGAACAAGTAGCTTGTATTCTATAGTGTCACCTAAATGGGCGATCTGACGGT
TCACTAAACCAGCTCTGCTTATATAGGCCTCCCTGGCGCGCCACTAGTTATTAATAGTAATCAATTACGG
GGTCATTAGTTCATAGCCCATATATGGAGTTCCGCGTTACATAACTTACGGTAAATGGCCCGCCTGGCTG
ACCGCCCAACGACCCCCGCCCATTGACGTCAATAATGACGTATGTTCCCATAGTAACGCCAATAGGGACT
TTCCATTGACGTCAATGGGTGGAGTATTTACGGTAAACTGCCCACTTGGCAGTACATCAAGTGTATCATA
TGCCAAGTCCGCCCCCTATTGACGTCAATGACGGTAAATGGCCCGCCTGGCATTATGCCCAGTACATGAC
CTTACGGGACTTTCCTACTTGGCAGTACATCTACGTATTAGTCATCGCTATTACCATGGTGATGCGGTTT
TGGCAGTACACCAATGGGCGTGGATAGCGGTTTGACTCACGGGGATTTCCAAGTCTCCACCCCATTGACG
TCAATGGGAGTTTGTTTTGGCACCAAAATCAACGGGACTTTCCAAAATGTCGTAATAACCCCGCCCCGTT
GACGCAAATGGGCGGTAGGCGTGTACGGTGGGAGGTCAAATCGAATTCTAATACTGTTGACAATTAATCA
TCGGCATAGTATATCGGCATAGTATAATACGACAAGGTGAGGAACTAAACCCAGGAGGCAGATCATGATT
GAACAAGATGGATTGCACGCAGGTTCTCCGGCCGCTTGGGTGGAGAGGCTATTCGGCTATGACTGGGCAC
AACAGACAATCGGCTGCTCTGATGCCGCCGTGTTCCGGCTGTCAGCGCAGGGGCGCCCGGTTCTTTTTGT
CAAGACCGACCTGTCCGGTGCCCTGAATGAACTGCAGGACGAGGCAGCGCGGCTATCGTGGCTGGCCACG
ACGGGCGTTCCTTGCGCAGCTGTGCTCGACGTTGTCACTGAAGCGGGAAGGGACTGGCTGCTATTGGGCG
AAGTGCCGGGGCAGGATCTCCTGTCATCTCACCTTGCTCCTGCCGAGAAAGTATCCATCATGGCTGATGC
AATGCGGCGGCTGCATACGCTTGATCCGGCTACCTGCCCATTCGACCACCAAGCGAAACATCGCATCGAG
CGAGCACGTACTCGGATGGAAGCCGGTCTTGTCGATCAGGATGATCTGGACGAAGAGCATCAGGGGCTCG
CGCCAGCCGAACTGTTCGCCAGGCTCAAGGCGCGCATGCCCGACGGCGAGGATCTCGTCGTGACCCATGG
CGATGCCTGCTTGCCGAATATCATGGTGGAAAATGGCCGCTTTTCTGGATTCATCGACTGTGGCCGGCTG
GGTGTGGCGGACCGCTATCAGGACATAGCGTTGGCTACCCGTGATATTGCTGAAGAGCTTGGCGGCGAAT
GGGCTGACCGCTTCCTCGTGCTTTACGGTATCGCCGCTCCCGATTCGCAGCGCATCGCCTTCTATCGCCT
TCTTGACGAGTTCTTCTGATTCGAAATGACCGACCAAGCGACGCCCAACCGGTATCAGCTCACTCAAAGG
CGGTAATACGGTTATCCACAGAATCAGGGGATAACGCAGGAAAGAACATGTGAGCAAAAGGCCAGCAAAA
GGCCAGGAACCGTAAAAAGGCCGCGTTGCTGGCGTTTTTCCATAGGCTCCGCCCCCCTGACGAGCATCAC
AAAAATCGACGCTCAAGTCAGAGGTGGCGAAACCCGACAGGACTATAAAGATACCAGGCGTTTCCCCCTG
GAAGCTCCCTCGTGCGCTCTCCTGTTCCGACCCTGCCGCTTACCGGATACCTGTCCGCCTTTCTCCCTTC
GGGAAGCGTGGCGCTTTCTCATAGCTCACGCTGTAGGTATCTCAGTTCGGTGTAGGTCGTTCGCTCCAAG
CTGGGCTGTGTGCACGAACCCCCCGTTCAGCCCGACCGCTGCGCCTTATCCGGTAACTATCGTCTTGAGT
CCAACCCGGTAAGACACGACTTATCGCCACTGGCAGCAGCCACTGGTAACAGGATTAGCAGAGCGAGGTA
TGTAGGCGGTGCTACAGAGTTCTTGAAGTGGTGGCCTAACTACGGCTACACTAGAAGGACAGTATTTGGT
ATCTGCGCTCTGCTGAAGCCAGTTACCTTCGGAAAAAGAGTTGGTAGCTCTTGATCCGGCAAACAAACCA
CCGCTGGTAGCGGTGGTTTTTTTGTTTGCAAGCAGCAGATTACGCGCAGAAAAAAAGGATTTCAAGAAGA
TCCTTTGATCTTTTCTACGGGGTCTGACGCTCAGTGGAACGAAAACTCACGTTAAGGGATTTTGGTCATG
AGATTATCAAAAAGGATCTTCACCTAGATCCTTTTATAGTCCGGAATCGTCACACAAAAAACCAACACAC
AGATGTAATGAAAATAAAGATATTTTATTGCGGCCATCGTGATGGCTAGAGTCTAAACTCGACCTACCTC
CTTAGCGCGCGGTCGTGTACTGGGCCGGCGGTTGCCGCTGTCGGCCAGCACCTCGACGCAGCCGTCGGTC
CATACGGCTGCGCTCCGGCGAGCGATTTGTGTGCGACCGACGGTGCCGGCCCCGCTGCGGACGATGGCAT
CGCAGCGGCCTTGAGCCCAGGCAGCATCGTCGAAGTTGCCGTCCACGAGGCTCTGGTAGAGCTGATCCAG
GCCGATGCGCAGCATGTAGGCTCGCAGACGAGGGCTGCCGGCCAGCTCGGGATGCCGGCGCTCGAAGTAG
CGAGTCTGCTGCTCCATGCAAGCCAGCCAGGGCCGCCAGAAGAAGATGTTGGCCACCTCGTACTGACTGT
CCCCGAACATAGCTTCGGACCAGTCGATTACGGCGGTGATGCGGCCGTTGTCGGTCAGGACGTTGTTGCT
GCCGAAGTCGGCATGGACGAGGTGGCGCACCTCGGGACAGTCTTCGGCCCACAGCATCAGTTCGTCCAGG
GCTTGAGCTACGCTGGCGGACACGGTGTCGTCCATCACGGTCTGCCAGTGGTAGACATGGGGATCAGCAA
TGGCGCAAATGAAATCCCGCCAGGTTGTGTACTGGCCGATGCCTTGGGGCCCGAATGGGCCGAAGCCGCT
GGTTTGACTGAGGTCGGCGGCGGCAATAGCATCCATAGCTTCGGCGACAGGCTGTAACACAGCAGGCAGC
TCTGTTTCGGGGAGGTCTTGGAGAGTAACGCCTTGGGCGCGTCTACTGATGCAGTATGTCAGGCTCTCGC
TGAACTCGCCGATGTCCAACACTTCGGGGATGGGTAGTGCAGCGCTGGCGAAGTGGCGGTACACGTAGCG
GTCTTTGTAGAAGCCATCAGCGCAGCTATTCACCCGCAGTACATAGCCGCGTCCGCCGACATCGAAGCTG
AAGGCTCGGCTCTCTTCGCCCTCCGACAACTGCATCAGGTCGCTCACACTGTCGAACTTCTCGATGAGAA
ATTTTTCAACGCTGGTAGCGGTGAGTTCGGGCTTCTTCATGGTGGCGCTAGTGTCAGAAGAATCGAGCTT
TTTGCAAAAGCCTAGGCCTCCAAAAAAGCCTCCTCACTACTTCTGGAATAGCTCAGAGGCCGAGGCGGCC
TCGGCCTCTGCATAAATAAAAAAAATTAGTCAGCCATGGGGCGGAGAATGGGCGGAACTGGGCGGAGTTA
GGGGCGGGATGGGCGGAGTTAGGGGCGGGACTATGGTTGCTGACTAATTGAGATGCATGCTTTGCATACT
TCTGCCTGCTGGGGAGCCTGGGGACTTTCCACACCTGGTTGCTGACTAATTGAGATGCATGCTTTGCATA
CTTCTGCCTGCTGGGGAGCCTGGGGACTTTCCACACCCTAACTGACACACATTCCACAGCTGGTTCTTTC
CGCCTCAGAAGGTACCTAACCAAGTTCCTCTTTCAGAGGTTATTTCAGGCCATGGTGCTGCGC
Features (pLannotate 1.2.2; 15 found; start..end, strand, type, name):
     17..98      -  polyA_signal   SV40 poly(A) signal: SV40 polyadenylation signal
    121..204     -  CDS            large T antigen (fragment): large T antigen from SV40 (simian virus 40)
    260..292     -  misc_feature   MCS (fragment): pUC18/19 multiple cloning site
    301..867     -  CDS            K-Ras: human small GTPase proto-oncoprotein
    925..1398    -  CDS            Nluc (fragment): NanoLuc® luciferase human codon-optimized
   1437..1455    -  promoter       SP6 promoter: promoter for bacteriophage SP6 RNA polymerase
   1481..1503    -  promoter       minimal CMV promoter (fragment): human cytomegalovirus (CMV) immediate early promoter
   1513..1878    +  enhancer       CMV enhancer: human cytomegalovirus immediate early enhancer
   1880..2067    +  promoter       CMV promoter (fragment): human cytomegalovirus (CMV) immediate early promoter
   2086..2133    +  promoter       EM7 promoter: synthetic bacterial promoter&nbsp
   2165..2956    +  CDS            neo: KKA2_KLEPN - Also known as kan, nptII. Experimental evidence at protein level: Swiss-Prot protein existence level 1. Resistance to kanamycin, neomycin, paromomycin, ribostamycin, butirosin and gentamicin B. From Klebsiella pneumoniae.
   3117..3705    -  rep_origin     ori: high-copy-number ColE1/pMB1/pBR322/pUC origin of replication
   3831..3879    -  polyA_signal   poly(A) signal: synthetic polyadenylation signal
   3918..4940    -  CDS            hph: KHYB_ECOLX - Experimental evidence at protein level: Swiss-Prot protein existence level 1. The aminoglycoside phosphotransferases achieve inactivation of their antibiotic substrates by phosphorylation. Only phosphorylates hygromycin and closely related compounds such as demethyl analogs and destomycin. From Escherichia coli.
   4971..5328    -  promoter       SV40 promoter: SV40 enhancer and early promoter
