[The description below was written by a language model from this plasmid's Addgene catalogue record and pLannotate feature annotations shown in this document.]
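Description:
LgBiT-KRAS(G12D) Vector is a mammalian expression plasmid built on the pFN217K LgBiT CMV-Hyg Flexi Vector backbone, with a sequenced length of about 5.4 kb. It replicates in E. coli at high copy from a ColE1/pUC-type origin and is selected with kanamycin. The resistance comes from a neo/nptII aminoglycoside phosphotransferase gene that the feature table places immediately downstream of a synthetic bacterial EM7 promoter. For selection in mammalian cells, a separate cassette carries the hygromycin phosphotransferase gene (hph) driven by the SV40 enhancer/early promoter and terminated by a synthetic polyadenylation signal.

The payload is human KRAS carrying the oncogenic G12D substitution, fused at its N terminus to LgBiT, the large subunit of the split NanoLuc (NanoBiT) luciferase. The automated annotation detects LgBiT as a NanoLuc fragment lying directly upstream of the K-Ras coding sequence on the same strand, and an SV40 polyadenylation signal follows the fusion. The record gives CMV as the promoter. The annotation shows a CMV enhancer and promoter fragments in this region, though their called orientations are mixed, so the exact layout cannot be resolved from the table alone. An SP6 promoter sits just upstream of the fusion and could support in vitro transcription.

LgBiT has little luciferase activity by itself and regains it when brought together with a complementary small peptide subunit. The construct would therefore suit luminescence-based complementation assays in live cells, for example monitoring interactions between mutant KRAS and a partner protein. The record itself states only that the plasmid is for expressing the fusion protein in mammalian cells.
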