Addgene plasmid #237033: LgBiT-KRAS(G12D) Vector
Purpose: Express LgBiT-KRAS(G12D) Fusion Protein in Mammalian Cells under a CMV promoter
Depositing lab: Promega Corporation.
Backbone
  Vector backbone: pFN217K LgBiT CMV-Hyg Flexi Vector
  Vector type: Mammalian Expression
  Selectable markers: Hygromycin
Growth in bacteria
  Bacterial resistance: Kanamycin, 50 μg/mL
  Growth temperature: 37°C
  Growth strain: DH5alpha
  Copy number: High Copy
Gene/Insert
  Gene/Insert name: KRAS
  Species: H. sapiens (human)
  Mutation: G12D
  Entrez Gene: KRAS (a.k.a. 'C-K-RAS, C-K-RAS, CFC2, K-RAS2A, K-RAS2B, K-RAS4A, K-RAS4B, K-Ras, K-Ras 2, KI-RAS, KRAS1, KRAS2, NS, NS3, OES, RALD, RASK2, c-Ki-ras, c-Ki-ras2)
  Promoter: CMV
  Tag / fusion protein: LgBiT (N terminal on backbone)
  Cloning method: Other
Terms and licenses: Academic/Nonprofit Terms; Industry Terms
How to cite: LgBiT-KRAS(G12D) Vector was a gift from Promega Corporation (Addgene plasmid # 237033 ; http://n2t.net/addgene:237033 ; RRID:Addgene_237033)
